Addgene plasmid #202368: Talin-T41-Nterminal-EGFP
Purpose: EGFP-Talin(DeltaR1-10)
Depositing lab: Pakorn Kanchanawong. Depositing organization: National University of Singapore. Publication: Talin determines the nanoscale architecture of focal adhesions. Liu J, Wang Y, Goh WI, Goh H, Baird MA, Ruehland S, Teo S, Bate N, Critchley DR, Davidson MW, Kanchanawong P. Proc Natl Acad Sci U S A. 2015 Sep 1;112(35):E4864-73. doi: 10.1073/pnas.1512025112. Epub 2015 Aug 17. PubMed 26283369.
Backbone
  Vector backbone: pCMV
  Backbone manufacturer: Clontech
  Vector type: Mammalian Expression
  Selectable markers: Neomycin (select with G418)
Growth in bacteria
  Bacterial resistance: Kanamycin, 50 μg/mL
  Growth temperature: 37°C
  Growth strain: DH5alpha
  Copy number: Unknown
Gene/Insert
  Gene/Insert name: EGFP-Talin(DeltaR1-10)
Terms and licenses: Academic/Nonprofit Terms; Industry Terms: Not Available to Industry
How to cite: Talin-T41-Nterminal-EGFP was a gift from Pakorn Kanchanawong (Addgene plasmid # 202368 ; http://n2t.net/addgene:202368 ; RRID:Addgene_202368)
