[The description below was written by a language model from this plasmid's Addgene catalogue record and pLannotate feature annotations shown in this document.]
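Description:
Talin-T41-Nterminal-EGFP is a mammalian expression plasmid of about 8.3 kb, built on a Clontech pCMV backbone whose layout matches the EGFP-C style of fusion vectors. It encodes a truncated talin carrying EGFP at its N-terminus, recorded as EGFP-Talin(DeltaR1-10), meaning a talin lacking rod domains R1 through R10. The human cytomegalovirus immediate early enhancer and promoter drive the EGFP coding sequence. This is followed by a fragment of the multiple cloning site, then a stretch of roughly 3.6 kb that the automated annotation leaves unlabelled, and then a second cloning-site fragment. That unannotated interval is presumably the talin deletion insert, fused downstream of EGFP, though the feature table does not confirm this. The record also does not state the species of origin of the talin sequence. Transcription terminates at an SV40 polyadenylation signal. The short large T antigen hit just upstream of it is most likely part of that SV40-derived region rather than a functional gene.

The plasmid is propagated in E. coli through a high-copy ColE1/pUC-type origin, and it also carries an f1 phage origin. A single NeoR/KanR (Tn5 aminoglycoside phosphotransferase) gene provides both selections. A bacterial bla-type promoter expresses it for kanamycin resistance, and the SV40 enhancer/early promoter with an HSV TK polyadenylation signal expresses it in mammalian cells for G418 selection. The small ble and bGH poly(A) fragments appear to be backbone remnants. The associated publication concerns how talin sets the nanoscale architecture of focal adhesions. That context suggests use of this shortened, fluorescently tagged talin for imaging its localisation and for testing how rod length affects adhesion organisation.
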