Features (pLannotate 1.2.2; 15 found; start..end, strand, type, name):
     58..361     +  enhancer       CMV enhancer: human cytomegalovirus immediate early enhancer
    362..565     +  promoter       CMV promoter: human cytomegalovirus (CMV) immediate early promoter
    610..1326    +  CDS            EGFP: EGFP is a basic (constitutively fluorescent) green fluorescent protein published in 1996, derived from Aequorea victoria. It is reported to be a rapidly-maturing weak dimer with moderate acid sensitivity.
   1327..1353    +  misc_feature   MCS (fragment): multiple cloning site
   4960..4994    +  misc_feature   MCS (fragment): multiple cloning site
   5011..5095    +  CDS            large T antigen (fragment): large T antigen from SV40 (simian virus 40)
   5118..5239    +  polyA_signal   SV40 poly(A) signal: SV40 polyadenylation signal
   5273..5701    -  rep_origin     f1 ori (sequence partly withheld): f1 bacteriophage origin of replication; arrow indicates direction of (+) strand synthesis
   5728..5832    +  promoter       AmpR promoter: bla
   5834..6191    +  promoter       SV40 promoter: SV40 enhancer and early promoter
   6226..7020    +  CDS            NeoR/KanR: aminoglycoside phosphotransferase from Tn5; aph(3')-II (or nptII); confers resistance to neomycin, kanamycin, and G418 (Geneticin®)
   7041..7193    +  CDS            ble (fragment): BLE_KLEPN - Experimental evidence at protein level: Swiss-Prot protein existence level 1. Binding protein with a strong affinity to the bleomycin family of antibiotics. Binds to CL990; an antimitotic-antibiotic compound. From Klebsiella pneumoniae.
   7252..7299    +  polyA_signal   HSV TK poly(A) signal: herpes simplex virus thymidine kinase polyadenylation signal (Cole and Stacy, 1985)
   7390..7406    -  polyA_signal   bGH poly(A) signal (fragment): bovine growth hormone polyadenylation signal
   7628..8216    +  rep_origin     ori: high-copy-number ColE1/pMB1/pBR322/pUC origin of replication
>Addgene plasmid #202368 | Talin-T41-Nterminal-EGFP | addgene full sequence | sequence record 402911 | Addgene NGS Result
TTATTAATAGTAATCAATTACGGGGTCATTAGTTCATAGCCCATATATGGAGTTCCGCGTTACATAACTT
ACGGTAAATGGCCCGCCTGGCTGACCGCCCAACGACCCCCGCCCATTGACGTCAATAATGACGTATGTTC
CCATAGTAACGCCAATAGGGACTTTCCATTGACGTCAATGGGTGGAGTATTTACGGTAAACTGCCCACTT
GGCAGTACATCAAGTGTATCATATGCCAAGTACGCCCCCTATTGACGTCAATGACGGTAAATGGCCCGCC
TGGCATTATGCCCAGTACATGACCTTATGGGACTTTCCTACTTGGCAGTACATCTACGTATTAGTCATCG
CTATTACCATGGTGATGCGGTTTTGGCAGTACATCAATGGGCGTGGATAGCGGTTTGACTCACGGGGATT
TCCAAGTCTCCACCCCATTGACGTCAATGGGAGTTTGTTTTGGCACCAAAATCAACGGGACTTTCCAAAA
TGTCGTAACAACTCCGCCCCATTGACGCAAATGGGCGGTAGGCGTGTACGGTGGGAGGTCTATATAAGCA
GAGCTGGTTTAGTGAACCGTCAGATCCGCTAGCGCTACCGATCGCCACCATGGTGAGCAAGGGCGAGGAG
CTGTTCACCGGGGTGGTGCCCATCCTGGTCGAGCTGGACGGCGACGTAAACGGCCACAAGTTCAGCGTGT
CCGGCGAGGGCGAGGGCGATGCCACCTACGGCAAGCTGACCCTGAAGTTCATCTGCACCACCGGCAAGCT
GCCCGTGCCCTGGCCCACCCTCGTGACCACCCTGACCTACGGCGTGCAGTGCTTCAGCCGCTACCCCGAC
CACATGAAGCAGCACGACTTCTTCAAGTCCGCCATGCCCGAAGGCTACGTCCAGGAGCGCACCATCTTCT
TCAAGGACGACGGCAACTACAAGACCCGCGCCGAGGTGAAGTTCGAGGGCGACACCCTGGTGAACCGCAT
CGAGCTGAAGGGCATCGACTTCAAGGAGGACGGCAACATCCTGGGGCACAAGCTGGAGTACAACTACAAC
AGCCACAACGTCTATATCATGGCCGACAAGCAGAAGAACGGCATCAAGGTGAACTTCAAGATCCGCCACA
ACATCGAGGACGGCAGCGTGCAGCTCGCCGACCACTACCAGCAGAACACCCCCATCGGCGACGGCCCCGT
GCTGCTGCCCGACAACCACTACCTGAGCACCCAGTCCGCCCTGAGCAAAGACCCCAACGAGAAGCGCGAT
CACATGGTCCTGCTGGAGTTCGTGACCGCCGCCGGGATCACTCTCGGCATGGACGAGCTGTACAAGTCCG
GACTCAGATCTCGAGCTCAAGCTAGCTTCGAATTCGCAGAAGCTGCCACCATGGTTGCGCTTTCGCTGAA
GATTAGCATTGGGAATGTGGTGAAGACGATGCAATTTGAGCCATCTACCATGGTGTACGACGCCTGCCGC
ATGATTCGTGAGCGGATCCCAGAGGCCCTGGCTGGCCCTCCCAACGACTTTGGGCTCTTTCTGTCAGATG
ATGACCCCAAAAAAGGCATCTGGCTAGAGGCTGGGAAAGCTTTGGACTACTACATGCTCCGAAATGGGGA
CACCATGGAGTACAGAAAAAAGCAGAGACCCCTGAAGATACGGATGTTAGACGGAACGGTGAAGACTATC
ATGGTGGATGACTCCAAGACCGTCACAGACATGCTCATGACCATTTGTGCCCGAATTGGTATCACCAACC
ATGATGAGTATTCACTGGTTCGAGAGCTGATGGAAGAAAAGAAAGATGAGGGGACAGGGACCCTGAGAAA
AGACAAGACCCTACTGCGAGATGAAAAGAAGATGGAGAAGCTAAAGCAGAAGTTGCACACAGACGATGAG
TTGAACTGGCTGGACCATGGGCGGACACTGAGGGAACAGGGAGTGGAAGAGCATGAGACGTTGCTGCTGC
GGAGAAAGTTCTTCTACTCAGACCAGAATGTGGATTCCCGAGACCCTGTACAGCTGAACCTTCTCTATGT
GCAGGCACGAGATGACATCCTGAATGGCTCCCATCCTGTCTCCTTTGACAAGGCCTGTGAATTTGCAGGC
TTCCAGTGCCAGATCCAGTTTGGACCTCACAATGAACAGAAGCACAAGGCTGGCTTCCTTGACCTGAAGG
ACTTCCTGCCCAAGGAGTATGTGAAGCAGAAGGGAGAGCGTAAGATCTTTCAGGCACACAAGAATTGTGG
GCAGATGAGTGAAATTGAGGCCAAGGTACGCTACGTGAAGCTGGCCCGTTCCCTCAAGACTTACGGTGTC
TCCTTCTTCCTAGTCAAGGAAAAGATGAAGGGGAAGAATAAACTGGTGCCCAGGCTGTTGGGCATCACTA
AGGAGTGTGTGATGCGTGTGGATGAGAAGACCAAGGAGGTGATTCAGGAATGGAGCCTCACCAACATCAA
ACGCTGGGCTGCCTCTCCCAAGAGCTTTACTCTGGACTTTGGAGACTATCAGGATGGCTACTACTCAGTA
CAGACGACAGAAGGCGAGCAGATCGCACAGCTCATTGCTGGCTACATAGATATCATCCTTAAGAAGAAAA
AAAGCAAGGACCATTTTGGGCTGGAGGGAGATGAAGAGTCTACTATGTTGGAGGACTCAGTGTCTCCCAA
AAAGTCAACAGTCCTTCAGCAGCAGTACAACCGAGTGGGGAAAGTGGAGCACGGCTCTGTGGCTCTGCCA
GCCATCATGCGCTCTGGAGCCTCTGGTCCTGAGAATTTCCAGGTGGGGAGCATGCCACCTGCCCAGCAGC
AGATCACCAGTGGCCAGATGCACCGAGGTACCCAGGCCTGCATTACAGCAGCCAGTGCTGTGTCTGGTAT
CATTGCTGACCTCGACACCACCATCATGTTCGCTACTGCTGGCACACTTAACCGTGAGGGTGCTGAAACT
TTTGCTGACCACCGGGAGGGTATCTTAAAGACAGCAAAGGTTCTTGTGGAGGACACCAAGGTCCTAGTGC
AGAATGCAGCTGGGAGCCAGGAGAAGTTGGCACAAGCCGCCCAGTCCTCCGTGGCCACCATTACCCGCCT
CGCTGATGTGGTCAAGCTCGGTGCAGCCAGCCTAGGAGCCGAAGACCCTGAAACTCAGGTGGTGCTGATC
AATGCAGTAAAGGACGTAGCCAAGGCCCTGGGTGACCTCATCAGCGCTACGAAGGCTGCAGCGGGCAAAG
TTGGGGATGACCCTGCAGTGTGGCAGCTCAAGAACTCTGCCAAGGTGATGGTGACCAATGTGACATCATT
GCTCAAGACAGTGAAGGCTGTGGAAGATGAGGCCACCAAAGGCACACGGGCCCTAGAGGCAACCACAGAG
CACATACGTCAGGAACTGGCGGTCTTCTGTTCCCCAGAGCCACCTGCCAAGACCTCTACCCCTGAAGACT
TCATCCGAATGACCAAGGGTATTACTATGGCAACAGCCAAAGCCGTTGCTGCTGGCAATTCCTGTCGACA
GGAAGATGTCATTGCCACAGCCAATCTGAGCCGACGGGCTATTGCGGACATGCTTCGGGCTTGCAAGGAA
GCAGCTTTCCACCCAGAAGTGGCACCTGATGTACGGCTCCGAGCCCTGCACTATGGCCGGGAGTGTGCCA
ATGGTTACCTGGAACTGCTGGACCACGTGCTGCTGACCCTTCAGAAGCCAAACCCAGACCTGAAGCAGCA
GCTAACTGGACACTCAAAGCGGGTTGCTGGCTCTGTGACTGAGCTCATCCAGGCTGCTGAAGCCATGAAA
GGAACAGAGTGGGTGGACCCAGAGGACCCTACTGTCATTGCTGAGAATGAGCTCTTGGGAGCCGCAGCCG
CCATCGAGGCTGCAGCCAAGAAGCTGGAGCAGCTGAAGCCCAGGGCCAAACCCAAGGAGGCGGATGAGTC
CTTGAACTTTGAGGAACAAATCCTAGAAGCTGCCAAGTCCATCGCTGCAGCCACCAGTGCACTGGTAAAG
GCTGCGTCAGCAGCCCAGAGGGAGCTGGTGGCTCAAGGAAAGGTGGGCGCCATTCCAGCCAATGCACTGG
ATGATGGGCAGTGGTCGCAGGGCCTCATTTCCGCTGCCCGTATGGTGGCTGCGGCCACCAACAATCTGTG
TGAAGCAGCTAACGCAGCTGTCCAGGGCCATGCTAGCCAGGAGAAACTCATTTCCTCAGCCAAGCAAGTA
GCTGCCTCCACAGCTCAGCTCCTGGTAGCTTGCAAGGTCAAAGCAGATCAGGACTCTGAGGCAATGAAAC
GGCTCCAGGCTGCTGGCAATGCAGTGAAGAGGGCCTCAGATAACCTGGTAAAGGCGGCCCAGAAAGCTGC
AGCCTTCGAAGACCAGGAGAATGAGACGGTGGTGGTGAAGGAGAAAATGGTTGGGGGCATTGCCCAGATT
ATCGCAGCACAGGAAGAGATGCTTCGGAAGGAACGAGAGCTGGAAGAGGCTCGGAAAAAGCTCGCCCAGA
TCCGGCAGCAGCAGTACAAGTTCTTGCCTTCAGAGCTTCGAGACGAGCACTAAAAAACCGGTGTATTTAA
TGCAGACCCAGCCCAGAGACTGTGCCTGCCACTACCAAAGCCTTCTGGGCTGCTCAGGACCCAAGCTGCC
CAACCCCAGCACTCCCCCAAAGTGCCTGCCAAACCCTGGGCCTGGCCCTGCCCAGTCCCACTGCAAGCCG
TGTCCTCTCCCTGACTCCCAAGTGCCTTTGCACCCTAGGGCCCCTAAGTGCCTGCCCCCCTCCAGAGTAT
TAACGCTCCAAGAGTATTATTAATGCTGCCGTACCTCAGTTTGAACCTGCCAGGGCCCCAGCTGCTCCAG
CCTGCCAGCAGCTTCCAGCCAGTCCCCACGGCCACGTCAGCTCAACTCATCCCTTTTTGATACTATATCC
CCTACCCAGCTACCTATGGGGCTTGAGGGTTGTAAACCCAAACAGGTCAGACTCCCGGGATTCTGCAGTC
GACGGTACCGCGGGCCCGGGATCCACCGGATCTAGATAACTGATCATAATCAGCCATACCACATTTGTAG
AGGTTTTACTTGCTTTAAAAAACCTCCCACACCTCCCCCTGAACCTGAAACATAAAATGAATGCAATTGT
TGTTGTTAACTTGTTTATTGCAGCTTATAATGGTTACAAATAAAGCAATAGCATCACAAATTTCACAAAT
AAAGCATTTTTTTCACTGCATTCTAGTTGTGGTTTGTCCAAACTCATCAATGTATCTTAACGCGTAAATT
GTAAGCGTTAATATTTTGTTAAAATTCGCGTTAAATTTTTGTTAAATCAGCTCATTTTTTAACCAATAGG
CCGAAATCGGCAAAATCCCTTATAAATCAAAAGAATAGACCGAGATAGGGT
[37 nt withheld, positions 5372-5408]
AAAGAACGTGGACTCCAACGTCAAAGG
[49 nt withheld, positions 5436-5484]
T
[91 nt withheld, positions 5486-5576]
G
[124 nt withheld, positions 5578-5701]
CAGGTGGCACTTTTCGGGGAAATGTGCGCGGAACCCCTATTTGTTTATTTTTCTAAATACATTCAAATAT
GTATCCGCTCATGAGACAATAACCCTGATAAATGCTTCAATAATATTGAAAAAGGAAGAGTCCTGAGGCG
GAAAGAACCAGCTGTGGAATGTGTGTCAGTTAGGGTGTGGAAAGTCCCCAGGCTCCCCAGCAGGCAGAAG
TATGCAAAGCATGCATCTCAATTAGTCAGCAACCAGGTGTGGAAAGTCCCCAGGCTCCCCAGCAGGCAGA
AGTATGCAAAGCATGCATCTCAATTAGTCAGCAACCATAGTCCCGCCCCTAACTCCGCCCATCCCGCCCC
TAACTCCGCCCAGTTCCGCCCATTCTCCGCCCCATGGCTGACTAATTTTTTTTATTTATGCAGAGGCCGA
GGCCGCCTCGGCCTCTGAGCTATTCCAGAAGTAGTGAGGAGGCTTTTTTGGAGGCCTAGGCTTTTGCAAA
GATCGATCAAGAGACAGGATGAGGATCGTTTCGCATGATTGAACAAGATGGATTGCACGCAGGTTCTCCG
GCCGCTTGGGTGGAGAGGCTATTCGGCTATGACTGGGCACAACAGACAATCGGCTGCTCTGATGCCGCCG
TGTTCCGGCTGTCAGCGCAGGGGCGCCCGGTTCTTTTTGTCAAGACCGACCTGTCCGGTGCCCTGAATGA
ACTGCAAGACGAGGCAGCGCGGCTATCGTGGCTGGCCACGACGGGCGTTCCTTGCGCAGCTGTGCTCGAC
GTTGTCACTGAAGCGGGAAGGGACTGGCTGCTATTGGGCGAAGTGCCGGGGCAGGATCTCCTGTCATCTC
ACCTTGCTCCTGCCGAGAAAGTATCCATCATGGCTGATGCAATGCGGCGGCTGCATACGCTTGATCCGGC
TACCTGCCCATTCGACCACCAAGCGAAACATCGCATCGAGCGAGCACGTACTCGGATGGAAGCCGGTCTT
GTCGATCAGGATGATCTGGACGAAGAGCATCAGGGGCTCGCGCCAGCCGAACTGTTCGCCAGGCTCAAGG
CGAGCATGCCCGACGGCGAGGATCTCGTCGTGACCCATGGCGATGCCTGCTTGCCGAATATCATGGTGGA
AAATGGCCGCTTTTCTGGATTCATCGACTGTGGCCGGCTGGGTGTGGCGGACCGCTATCAGGACATAGCG
TTGGCTACCCGTGATATTGCTGAAGAGCTTGGCGGCGAATGGGCTGACCGCTTCCTCGTGCTTTACGGTA
TCGCCGCTCCCGATTCGCAGCGCATCGCCTTCTATCGCCTTCTTGACGAGTTCTTCTGAGCGGGACTCTG
GGGTTCGAAATGACCGACCAAGCGACGCCCAACCTGCCATCACGAGATTTCGATTCCACCGCCGCCTTCT
ATGAAAGGTTGGGCTTCGGAATCGTTTTCCGGGACGCCGGCTGGATGATCCTCCAGCGCGGGGATCTCAT
GCTGGAGTTCTTCGCCCACCCTAGGGGGAGGCTAACTGAAACACGGAAGGAGACAATACCGGAAGGAACC
CGCGCTATGACGGCAATAAAAAGACAGAATAAAACGCACGGTGTTGGGTCGTTTGTTCATAAACGCGGGG
TTCGGTCCCAGGGCTGGCACTCTGTCGATACCCCACCGAGACCCCATTGGGGCCAATACGCCCGCGTTTC
TTCCTTTTCCCCACCCCACCCCCCAAGTTCGGGTGAAGGCCCAGGGCTCGCAGCCAACGTCGGGGCGGCA
GGCCCTGCCATAGCCTCAGGTTACTCATATATACTTTAGATTGATTTAAAACTTCATTTTTAATTTAAAA
GGATCTAGGTGAAGATCCTTTTTGATAATCTCATGACCAAAATCCCTTAACGTGAGTTTTCGTTCCACTG
AGCGTCAGACCCCGTAGAAAAGATCAAAGGATCTTCTTGAGATCCTTTTTTTCTGCGCGTAATCTGCTGC
TTGCAAACAAAAAAACCACCGCTACCAGCGGTGGTTTGTTTGCCGGATCAAGAGCTACCAACTCTTTTTC
CGAAGGTAACTGGCTTCAGCAGAGCGCAGATACCAAATACTGTTCTTCTAGTGTAGCCGTAGTTAGGCCA
CCACTTCAAGAACTCTGTAGCACCGCCTACATACCTCGCTCTGCTAATCCTGTTACCAGTGGCTGCTGCC
AGTGGCGATAAGTCGTGTCTTACCGGGTTGGACTCAAGACGATAGTTACCGGATAAGGCGCAGCGGTCGG
GCTGAACGGGGGGTTCGTGCACACAGCCCAGCTTGGAGCGAACGACCTACACCGAACTGAGATACCTACA
GCGTGAGCTATGAGAAAGCGCCACGCTTCCCGAAGGGAGAAAGGCGGACAGGTATCCGGTAAGCGGCAGG
GTCGGAACAGGAGAGCGCACGAGGGAGCTTCCAGGGGGAAACGCCTGGTATCTTTATAGTCCTGTCGGGT
TTCGCCACCTCTGACTTGAGCGTCGATTTTTGTGATGCTCGTCAGGGGGGCGGAGCCTATGGAAAAACGC
CAGCAACGCGGCCTTTTTACGGTTCCTGGCCTTTTGCTGGCCTTTTGCTCACATGTTCTTTCCTGCGTTA
TCCCCTGATTCTGTGGATAACCGTATTACCGCCATGCATTAG
